>Addgene plasmid #112949 | pmCherry-Ggamma2 | depositor full sequence | sequence record 213025 | Full Sequence
TAGTTATTAATAGTAATCAATTACGGGGTCATTAGTTCATAGCCCATATATGGAGTTCCGCGTTACATAA
CTTACGGTAAATGGCCCGCCTGGCTGACCGCCCAACGACCCCCGCCCATTGACGTCAATAATGACGTATG
TTCCCATAGTAACGCCAATAGGGACTTTCCATTGACGTCAATGGGTGGAGTATTTACGGTAAACTGCCCA
CTTGGCAGTACATCAAGTGTATCATATGCCAAGTACGCCCCCTATTGACGTCAATGACGGTAAATGGCCC
GCCTGGCATTATGCCCAGTACATGACCTTATGGGACTTTCCTACTTGGCAGTACATCTACGTATTAGTCA
TCGCTATTACCATGGTGATGCGGTTTTGGCAGTACATCAATGGGCGTGGATAGCGGTTTGACTCACGGGG
ATTTCCAAGTCTCCACCCCATTGACGTCAATGGGAGTTTGTTTTGGCACCAAAATCAACGGGACTTTCCA
AAATGTCGTAACAACTCCGCCCCATTGACGCAAATGGGCGGTAGGCGTGTACGGTGGGAGGTCTATATAA
GCAGAGCTGGTTTAGTGAACCGTCAGATCCGCTAGCGCTACCGGTCGCCACCATGGTGAGCAAGGGCGAG
GAGGATAACATGGCCATCATCAAGGAGTTCATGCGCTTCAAGGTGCACATGGAGGGCTCCGTGAACGGCC
ACGAGTTCGAGATCGAGGGCGAGGGCGAGGGCCGCCCCTACGAGGGCACCCAGACCGCCAAGCTGAAGGT
GACCAAGGGTGGCCCCCTGCCCTTCGCCTGGGACATCCTGTCCCCTCAGTTCATGTACGGCTCCAAGGCC
TACGTGAAGCACCCCGCCGACATCCCCGACTACTTGAAGCTGTCCTTCCCCGAGGGCTTCAAGTGGGAGC
GCGTGATGAACTTCGAGGACGGCGGCGTGGTGACCGTGACCCAGGACTCCTCCCTGCAGGACGGCGAGTT
CATCTACAAGGTGAAGCTGCGCGGCACCAACTTCCCCTCCGACGGCCCCGTAATGCAGAAGAAGACCATG
GGCTGGGAGGCCTCCTCCGAGCGGATGTACCCCGAGGACGGCGCCCTGAAGGGCGAGATCAAGCAGAGGC
TGAAGCTGAAGGACGGCGGCCACTACGACGCTGAGGTCAAGACCACCTACAAGGCCAAGAAGCCCGTGCA
GCTGCCCGGCGCCTACAACGTCAACATCAAGTTGGACATCACCTCCCACAACGAGGACTACACCATCGTG
GAACAGTACGAACGCGCCGAGGGCCGCCACTCCACCGGCGGCATGGACGAGCTGTAC
[213 nt withheld, positions 1318-1530]
TAACCGCGGGCCCGGGATCCACCGGATCTAGATAACTGATCATAATCAGCCATACCACATTTGTAGAGGT
TTTACTTGCTTTAAAAAACCTCCCACACCTCCCCCTGAACCTGAAACATAAAATGAATGCAATTGTTGTT
GTTAACTTGTTTATTGCAGCTTATAATGGTTACAAATAAAGCAATAGCATCACAAATTTCACAAATAAAG
CATTTTTTTCACTGCATTCTAGTTGTGGTTTGTCCAAACTCATCAATGTATCTTAACGCGTAAATTGTAA
GCGTTAATATTTTGTTAAAATTCGCGTTAAATTTTTGTTAAATCAGCTCATTTTTTAACCAATAGGCCGA
AATCGGCAAAATCCCTTATAAATCAAAAGAATAGACCGAGATAGGGT
[37 nt withheld, positions 1928-1964]
AAAGAACGTGGACTCCAACGTCAAAGG
[49 nt withheld, positions 1992-2040]
T
[91 nt withheld, positions 2042-2132]
G
[124 nt withheld, positions 2134-2257]
CAGGTGGCACTTTTCGGGGAAATGTGCGCGGAACCCCTATTTGTTTATTTTTCTAAATACATTCAAATAT
GTATCCGCTCATGAGACAATAACCCTGATAAATGCTTCAATAATATTGAAAAAGGAAGAGTCCTGAGGCG
GAAAGAACCAGCTGTGGAATGTGTGTCAGTTAGGGTGTGGAAAGTCCCCAGGCTCCCCAGCAGGCAGAAG
TATGCAAAGCATGCATCTCAATTAGTCAGCAACCAGGTGTGGAAAGTCCCCAGGCTCCCCAGCAGGCAGA
AGTATGCAAAGCATGCATCTCAATTAGTCAGCAACCATAGTCCCGCCCCTAACTCCGCCCATCCCGCCCC
TAACTCCGCCCAGTTCCGCCCATTCTCCGCCCCATGGCTGACTAATTTTTTTTATTTATGCAGAGGCCGA
GGCCGCCTCGGCCTCTGAGCTATTCCAGAAGTAGTGAGGAGGCTTTTTTGGAGGCCTAGGCTTTTGCAAA
GATCGATCAAGAGACAGGATGAGGATCGTTTCGCATGATTGAACAAGATGGATTGCACGCAGGTTCTCCG
GCCGCTTGGGTGGAGAGGCTATTCGGCTATGACTGGGCACAACAGACAATCGGCTGCTCTGATGCCGCCG
TGTTCCGGCTGTCAGCGCAGGGGCGCCCGGTTCTTTTTGTCAAGACCGACCTGTCCGGTGCCCTGAATGA
ACTGCAAGACGAGGCAGCGCGGCTATCGTGGCTGGCCACGACGGGCGTTCCTTGCGCAGCTGTGCTCGAC
GTTGTCACTGAAGCGGGAAGGGACTGGCTGCTATTGGGCGAAGTGCCGGGGCAGGATCTCCTGTCATCTC
ACCTTGCTCCTGCCGAGAAAGTATCCATCATGGCTGATGCAATGCGGCGGCTGCATACGCTTGATCCGGC
TACCTGCCCATTCGACCACCAAGCGAAACATCGCATCGAGCGAGCACGTACTCGGATGGAAGCCGGTCTT
GTCGATCAGGATGATCTGGACGAAGAGCATCAGGGGCTCGCGCCAGCCGAACTGTTCGCCAGGCTCAAGG
CGAGCATGCCCGACGGCGAGGATCTCGTCGTGACCCATGGCGATGCCTGCTTGCCGAATATCATGGTGGA
AAATGGCCGCTTTTCTGGATTCATCGACTGTGGCCGGCTGGGTGTGGCGGACCGCTATCAGGACATAGCG
TTGGCTACCCGTGATATTGCTGAAGAGCTTGGCGGCGAATGGGCTGACCGCTTCCTCGTGCTTTACGGTA
TCGCCGCTCCCGATTCGCAGCGCATCGCCTTCTATCGCCTTCTTGACGAGTTCTTCTGAGCGGGACTCTG
GGGTTCGAAATGACCGACCAAGCGACGCCCAACCTGCCATCACGAGATTTCGATTCCACCGCCGCCTTCT
ATGAAAGGTTGGGCTTCGGAATCGTTTTCCGGGACGCCGGCTGGATGATCCTCCAGCGCGGGGATCTCAT
GCTGGAGTTCTTCGCCCACCCTAGGGGGAGGCTAACTGAAACACGGAAGGAGACAATACCGGAAGGAACC
CGCGCTATGACGGCAATAAAAAGACAGAATAAAACGCACGGTGTTGGGTCGTTTGTTCATAAACGCGGGG
TTCGGTCCCAGGGCTGGCACTCTGTCGATACCCCACCGAGACCCCATTGGGGCCAATACGCCCGCGTTTC
TTCCTTTTCCCCACCCCACCCCCCAAGTTCGGGTGAAGGCCCAGGGCTCGCAGCCAACGTCGGGGCGGCA
GGCCCTGCCATAGCCTCAGGTTACTCATATATACTTTAGATTGATTTAAAACTTCATTTTTAATTTAAAA
GGATCTAGGTGAAGATCCTTTTTGATAATCTCATGACCAAAATCCCTTAACGTGAGTTTTCGTTCCACTG
AGCGTCAGACCCCGTAGAAAAGATCAAAGGATCTTCTTGAGATCCTTTTTTTCTGCGCGTAATCTGCTGC
TTGCAAACAAAAAAACCACCGCTACCAGCGGTGGTTTGTTTGCCGGATCAAGAGCTACCAACTCTTTTTC
CGAAGGTAACTGGCTTCAGCAGAGCGCAGATACCAAATACTGTCCTTCTAGTGTAGCCGTAGTTAGGCCA
CCACTTCAAGAACTCTGTAGCACCGCCTACATACCTCGCTCTGCTAATCCTGTTACCAGTGGCTGCTGCC
AGTGGCGATAAGTCGTGTCTTACCGGGTTGGACTCAAGACGATAGTTACCGGATAAGGCGCAGCGGTCGG
GCTGAACGGGGGGTTCGTGCACACAGCCCAGCTTGGAGCGAACGACCTACACCGAACTGAGATACCTACA
GCGTGAGCTATGAGAAAGCGCCACGCTTCCCGAAGGGAGAAAGGCGGACAGGTATCCGGTAAGCGGCAGG
GTCGGAACAGGAGAGCGCACGAGGGAGCTTCCAGGGGGAAACGCCTGGTATCTTTATAGTCCTGTCGGGT
TTCGCCACCTCTGACTTGAGCGTCGATTTTTGTGATGCTCGTCAGGGGGGCGGAGCCTATGGAAAAACGC
CAGCAACGCGGCCTTTTTACGGTTCCTGGCCTTTTGCTGGCCTTTTGCTCACATGTTCTTTCCTGCGTTA
TCCCCTGATTCTGTGGATAACCGTATTACCGCCATGCAT
Features (pLannotate 1.2.2; 15 found; start..end, strand, type, name):
     61..364     +  enhancer       CMV enhancer: human cytomegalovirus immediate early enhancer
    365..568     +  promoter       CMV promoter: human cytomegalovirus (CMV) immediate early promoter
    613..1317    +  CDS            mCherry: mCherry is a basic (constitutively fluorescent) red fluorescent protein published in 2004, derived from Discosoma sp.. It is reported to be a very rapidly-maturing monomer with low acid sensitivity.
   1318..1530    +  CDS            GNG2 (sequence withheld): GBG2_BOVIN - Experimental evidence at protein level: Swiss-Prot protein existence level 1. Guanine nucleotide-binding proteins (G proteins) are involved as a modulator or transducer in various transmembrane signaling systems. The beta and gamma chains are required for the GTPase activity, for replacement of GDP by GTP, and for G protein-effector interaction. From Bos taurus (Bovine).
   1533..1555    +  misc_feature   MCS (fragment): multiple cloning site
   1567..1651    +  CDS            large T antigen (fragment): large T antigen from SV40 (simian virus 40)
   1674..1795    +  polyA_signal   SV40 poly(A) signal: SV40 polyadenylation signal
   1829..2257    -  rep_origin     f1 ori (sequence partly withheld): f1 bacteriophage origin of replication; arrow indicates direction of (+) strand synthesis
   2284..2388    +  promoter       AmpR promoter: bla
   2390..2747    +  promoter       SV40 promoter: SV40 enhancer and early promoter
   2782..3576    +  CDS            NeoR/KanR: aminoglycoside phosphotransferase from Tn5; aph(3')-II (or nptII); confers resistance to neomycin, kanamycin, and G418 (Geneticin®)
   3597..3749    +  CDS            ble (fragment): BLE_KLEPN - Experimental evidence at protein level: Swiss-Prot protein existence level 1. Binding protein with a strong affinity to the bleomycin family of antibiotics. Binds to CL990; an antimitotic-antibiotic compound. From Klebsiella pneumoniae.
   3808..3855    +  polyA_signal   HSV TK poly(A) signal: herpes simplex virus thymidine kinase polyadenylation signal (Cole and Stacy, 1985)
   3946..3962    -  polyA_signal   bGH poly(A) signal (fragment): bovine growth hormone polyadenylation signal
   4184..4772    +  rep_origin     ori: high-copy-number ColE1/pMB1/pBR322/pUC origin of replication
