>Addgene plasmid #112949 | pmCherry-Ggamma2 | addgene full sequence | sequence record 223573 | Addgene NGS Result
TAGTTATTAATAGTAATCAATTACGGGGTCATTAGTTCATAGCCCATATATGGAGTTCCGCGTTACATAA
CTTACGGTAAATGGCCCGCCTGGCTGACCGCCCAACGACCCCCGCCCATTGACGTCAATAATGACGTATG
TTCCCATAGTAACGCCAATAGGGACTTTCCATTGACGTCAATGGGTGGAGTATTTACGGTAAACTGCCCA
CTTGGCAGTACATCAAGTGTATCATATGCCAAGTACGCCCCCTATTGACGTCAATGACGGTAAATGGCCC
GCCTGGCATTATGCCCAGTACATGACCTTATGGGACTTTCCTACTTGGCAGTACATCTACGTATTAGTCA
TCGCTATTACCATGGTGATGCGGTTTTGGCAGTACATCAATGGGCGTGGATAGCGGTTTGACTCACGGGG
ATTTCCAAGTCTCCACCCCATTGACGTCAATGGGAGTTTGTTTTGGCACCAAAATCAACGGGACTTTCCA
AAATGTCGTAACAACTCCGCCCCATTGACGCAAATGGGCGGTAGGCGTGTACGGTGGGAGGTCTATATAA
GCAGAGCTGGTTTAGTGAACCGTCAGATCCGCTAGCGCTACCGGTCGCCACCATGGTGAGCAAGGGCGAG
GAGGATAACATGGCCATCATCAAGGAGTTCATGCGCTTCAAGGTGCACATGGAGGGCTCCGTGAACGGCC
ACGAGTTCGAGATCGAGGGCGAGGGCGAGGGCCGCCCCTACGAGGGCACCCAGACCGCCAAGCTGAAGGT
GACCAAGGGTGGCCCCCTGCCCTTCGCCTGGGACATCCTGTCCCCTCAGTTCATGTACGGCTCCAAGGCC
TACGTGAAGCACCCCGCCGACATCCCCGACTACTTGAAGCTGTCCTTCCCCGAGGGCTTCAAGTGGGAGC
GCGTGATGAACTTCGAGGACGGCGGCGTGGTGACCGTGACCCAGGACTCCTCCCTGCAGGACGGCGAGTT
CATCTACAAGGTGAAGCTGCGCGGCACCAACTTCCCCTCCGACGGCCCCGTAATGCAGAAGAAGACCATG
GGCTGGGAGGCCTCCTCCGAGCGGATGTACCCCGAGGACGGCGCCCTGAAGGGCGAGATCAAGCAGAGGC
TGAAGCTGAAGGACGGCGGCCACTACGACGCTGAGGTCAAGACCACCTACAAGGCCAAGAAGCCCGTGCA
GCTGCCCGGCGCCTACAACGTCAACATCAAGTTGGACATCACCTCCCACAACGAGGACTACACCATCGTG
GAACAGTACGAACGCGCCGAGGGCCGCCACTCCACCGGCGGCATGGACGAGCTGTAC
[213 nt withheld, positions 1318-1530]
TAACCGCGGGCCCGGGATCCACCGGATCTAGATAACTGATCATAATCAGCCATACCACATTTGTAGAGGT
TTTACTTGCTTTAAAAAACCTCCCACACCTCCCCCTGAACCTGAAACATAAAATGAATGCAATTGTTGTT
GTTAACTTGTTTATTGCAGCTTATAATGGTTACAAATAAAGCAATAGCATCACAAATTTCACAAATAAAG
CATTTTTTTCACTGCATTCTAGTTGTGGTTTGTCCAAACTCATCAATGTATCTTAAGGCGTAAATTGTAA
GCGTTAATATTTTGTTAAAATTCGCGTTAAATTTTTGTTAAATCAGCTCATTTTTTAACCAATAGGCCGA
AATCGGCAAAATCCCTTATAAATCAAAAGAATAGACCGAGATAGGGT
[37 nt withheld, positions 1928-1964]
AAAGAACGTGGACTCCAACGTCAAAGG
[49 nt withheld, positions 1992-2040]
T
[91 nt withheld, positions 2042-2132]
G
[124 nt withheld, positions 2134-2257]
CAGGTGGCACTTTTCGGGGAAATGTGCGCGGAACCCCTATTTGTTTATTTTTCTAAATACATTCAAATAT
GTATCCGCTCATGAGACAATAACCCTGATAAATGCTTCAATAATATTGAAAAAGGAAGAGTCCTGAGGCG
GAAAGAACCAGCTGTGGAATGTGTGTCAGTTAGGGTGTGGAAAGTCCCCAGGCTCCCCAGCAGGCAGAAG
TATGCAAAGCATGCATCTCAATTAGTCAGCAACCAGGTGTGGAAAGTCCCCAGGCTCCCCAGCAGGCAGA
AGTATGCAAAGCATGCATCTCAATTAGTCAGCAACCATAGTCCCGCCCCTAACTCCGCCCATCCCGCCCC
TAACTCCGCCCAGTTCCGCCCATTCTCCGCCCCATGGCTGACTAATTTTTTTTATTTATGCAGAGGCCGA
GGCCGCCTCGGCCTCTGAGCTATTCCAGAAGTAGTGAGGAGGCTTTTTTGGAGGCCTAGGCTTTTGCAAA
GATCGATCAAGAGACAGGATGAGGATCGTTTCGCATGATTGAACAAGATGGATTGCACGCAGGTTCTCCG
GCCGCTTGGGTGGAGAGGCTATTCGGCTATGACTGGGCACAACAGACAATCGGCTGCTCTGATGCCGCCG
TGTTCCGGCTGTCAGCGCAGGGGCGCCCGGTTCTTTTTGTCAAGACCGACCTGTCCGGTGCCCTGAATGA
ACTGCAAGACGAGGCAGCGCGGCTATCGTGGCTGGCCACGACGGGCGTTCCTTGCGCAGCTGTGCTCGAC
GTTGTCACTGAAGCGGGAAGGGACTGGCTGCTATTGGGCGAAGTGCCGGGGCAGGATCTCCTGTCATCTC
ACCTTGCTCCTGCCGAGAAAGTATCCATCATGGCTGATGCAATGCGGCGGCTGCATACGCTTGATCCGGC
TACCTGCCCATTCGACCACCAAGCGAAACATCGCATCGAGCGAGCACGTACTCGGATGGAAGCCGGTCTT
GTCGATCAGGATGATCTGGACGAAGAGCATCAGGGGCTCGCGCCAGCCGAACTGTTCGCCAGGCTCAAGG
CGAGCATGCCCGACGGCGAGGATCTCGTCGTGACCCATGGCGATGCCTGCTTGCCGAATATCATGGTGGA
AAATGGCCGCTTTTCTGGATTCATCGACTGTGGCCGGCTGGGTGTGGCGGACCGCTATCAGGACATAGCG
TTGGCTACCCGTGATATTGCTGAAGAGCTTGGCGGCGAATGGGCTGACCGCTTCCTCGTGCTTTACGGTA
TCGCCGCTCCCGATTCGCAGCGCATCGCCTTCTATCGCCTTCTTGACGAGTTCTTCTGAGCGGGACTCTG
GGGTTCGAAATGACCGACCAAGCGACGCCCAACCTGCCATCACGAGATTTCGATTCCACCGCCGCCTTCT
ATGAAAGGTTGGGCTTCGGAATCGTTTTCCGGGACGCCGGCTGGATGATCCTCCAGCGCGGGGATCTCAT
GCTGGAGTTCTTCGCCCACCCTAGGGGGAGGCTAACTGAAACACGGAAGGAGACAATACCGGAAGGAACC
CGCGCTATGACGGCAATAAAAAGACAGAATAAAACGCACGGTGTTGGGTCGTTTGTTCATAAACGCGGGG
TTCGGTCCCAGGGCTGGCACTCTGTCGATACCCCACCGAGACCCCATTGGGGCCAATACGCCCGCGTTTC
TTCCTTTTCCCCACCCCACCCCCCAAGTTCGGGTGAAGGCCCAGGGCTCGCAGCCAACGTCGGGGCGGCA
GGCCCTGCCATAGCCTCAGGTTACTCATATATACTTTAGATTGATTTAAAACTTCATTTTTAATTTAAAA
GGATCTAGGTGAAGATCCTTTTTGATAATCTCATGACCAAAATCCCTTAACGTGAGTTTTCGTTCCACTG
AGCGTCAGACCCCGTAGAAAAGATCAAAGGATCTTCTTGAGATCCTTTTTTTCTGCGCGTAATCTGCTGC
TTGCAAACAAAAAAACCACCGCTACCAGCGGTGGTTTGTTTGCCGGATCAAGAGCTACCAACTCTTTTTC
CGAAGGTAACTGGCTTCAGCAGAGCGCAGATACCAAATACTGTTCTTCTAGTGTAGCCGTAGTTAGGCCA
CCACTTCAAGAACTCTGTAGCACCGCCTACATACCTCGCTCTGCTAATCCTGTTACCAGTGGCTGCTGCC
AGTGGCGATAAGTCGTGTCTTACCGGGTTGGACTCAAGACGATAGTTACCGGATAAGGCGCAGCGGTCGG
GCTGAACGGGGGGTTCGTGCACACAGCCCAGCTTGGAGCGAACGACCTACACCGAACTGAGATACCTACA
GCGTGAGCTATGAGAAAGCGCCACGCTTCCCGAAGGGAGAAAGGCGGACAGGTATCCGGTAAGCGGCAGG
GTCGGAACAGGAGAGCGCACGAGGGAGCTTCCAGGGGGAAACGCCTGGTATCTTTATAGTCCTGTCGGGT
TTCGCCACCTCTGACTTGAGCGTCGATTTTTGTGATGCTCGTCAGGGGGGCGGAGCCTATGGAAAAACGC
CAGCAACGCGGCCTTTTTACGGTTCCTGGCCTTTTGCTGGCCTTTTGCTCACATGTTCTTTCCTGCGTTA
TCCCCTGATTCTGTGGATAACCGTATTACCGCCATGCAT
Features (pLannotate 1.2.2; 15 found; start..end, strand, type, name):
     61..364     +  enhancer       CMV enhancer: human cytomegalovirus immediate early enhancer
    365..568     +  promoter       CMV promoter: human cytomegalovirus (CMV) immediate early promoter
    613..1317    +  CDS            mCherry: mCherry is a basic (constitutively fluorescent) red fluorescent protein published in 2004, derived from Discosoma sp.. It is reported to be a very rapidly-maturing monomer with low acid sensitivity.
   1318..1530    +  CDS            GNG2 (sequence withheld): GBG2_BOVIN - Experimental evidence at protein level: Swiss-Prot protein existence level 1. Guanine nucleotide-binding proteins (G proteins) are involved as a modulator or transducer in various transmembrane signaling systems. The beta and gamma chains are required for the GTPase activity, for replacement of GDP by GTP, and for G protein-effector interaction. From Bos taurus (Bovine).
   1533..1555    +  misc_feature   MCS (fragment): multiple cloning site
   1567..1651    +  CDS            large T antigen (fragment): large T antigen from SV40 (simian virus 40)
   1674..1795    +  polyA_signal   SV40 poly(A) signal: SV40 polyadenylation signal
   1829..2257    -  rep_origin     f1 ori (sequence partly withheld): f1 bacteriophage origin of replication; arrow indicates direction of (+) strand synthesis
   2284..2388    +  promoter       AmpR promoter: bla
   2390..2747    +  promoter       SV40 promoter: SV40 enhancer and early promoter
   2782..3576    +  CDS            NeoR/KanR: aminoglycoside phosphotransferase from Tn5; aph(3')-II (or nptII); confers resistance to neomycin, kanamycin, and G418 (Geneticin®)
   3597..3749    +  CDS            ble (fragment): BLE_KLEPN - Experimental evidence at protein level: Swiss-Prot protein existence level 1. Binding protein with a strong affinity to the bleomycin family of antibiotics. Binds to CL990; an antimitotic-antibiotic compound. From Klebsiella pneumoniae.
   3808..3855    +  polyA_signal   HSV TK poly(A) signal: herpes simplex virus thymidine kinase polyadenylation signal (Cole and Stacy, 1985)
   3946..3962    -  polyA_signal   bGH poly(A) signal (fragment): bovine growth hormone polyadenylation signal
   4184..4772    +  rep_origin     ori: high-copy-number ColE1/pMB1/pBR322/pUC origin of replication
