[The description below was written by a language model from this plasmid's Addgene catalogue record and pLannotate feature annotations shown in this document.]
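Description:
pmCherry-Ggamma2 is a mammalian expression plasmid of about 4.9 kb, recorded as built on the Clontech pEGFP-N1 backbone, that encodes the red fluorescent protein mCherry fused to the G protein gamma-2 subunit. The human cytomegalovirus immediate early enhancer and promoter drive the fusion. In the annotated sequence the mCherry coding region is followed directly by the GNG2 coding region, so the fluorophore sits at the N-terminus of Ggamma2. This leaves the gamma subunit's C-terminus free, which is generally where these subunits are lipid-modified for membrane anchoring. The catalogue lists the insert species as synthetic, while the annotation tool's best match for the gamma subunit is the bovine GNG2 protein. Downstream lie a remnant of the multiple cloning site and the SV40 polyadenylation signal. The short "large T antigen" fragment annotated there is probably just part of that SV40 terminator region rather than a functional element.

The plasmid replicates in E. coli at high copy from a ColE1/pUC-type origin and is selected with kanamycin. The Tn5 aminoglycoside phosphotransferase gene (NeoR/KanR) is placed behind both a bacterial bla promoter and the SV40 enhancer/early promoter and ends in an HSV TK polyadenylation signal. This single marker therefore gives kanamycin resistance in bacteria and G418 resistance in transfected mammalian cells. An f1 origin is also present for single-stranded DNA production. The small ble and bGH poly(A) fragments appear to be partial annotation matches with no evident function.

The record states the purpose only as an mCherry-Ggamma2 fusion. Such a construct would typically be used to visualise the localisation of G beta-gamma complexes in live cells, or as a red fluorescent partner in imaging-based assays of heterotrimeric G protein signalling.
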