Addgene plasmid #112949: pmCherry-Ggamma2
Purpose: mCherry-Ggamma2 fusion
Depositing lab: Dorus Gadella. Depositing organization: University of Amsterdam.
Backbone
  Vector backbone: pEGFP-N1
  Backbone manufacturer: Clontech
  Vector type: Mammalian Expression
Growth in bacteria
  Bacterial resistance: Kanamycin, 50 μg/mL
  Growth temperature: 37°C
  Growth strain: DH5alpha
  Copy number: High Copy
Gene/Insert
  Gene/Insert name: mCherry Ggamma2 fusion
  Species: Synthetic
  Promoter: CMV
  Cloning method: Restriction Enzyme; 5′ cloning site unknown (unknown if destroyed)
Terms and licenses: Academic/Nonprofit Terms; Industry Terms: Not Available to Industry
How to cite: pmCherry-Ggamma2 was a gift from Dorus Gadella (Addgene plasmid # 112949 ; http://n2t.net/addgene:112949 ; RRID:Addgene_112949)
